>Addgene plasmid #244167 | pMXs-9SA.mNgn2-x3HA | addgene full sequence | sequence record 488731 | Addgene NGS Result
TCGGCGACACAGTGTGGGTCCGCCGACACCAGACTAAGAACCTAGAACCTCGCTGGAAAGGACCTTACAC
AGTCCTGCTGACCACCCCCACCGCCCTCAAAGTAGACGGCATCGCAGCTTGGATACACGCCGCCCACGTG
AAGGCTGCCGACCCCGGGGGTGGACCATCCTCTAGACTGCCGGATCTAGCTAGTTAATCGACGGTATCGA
TAAGCTATCAAACAAGTTTGTACAAAAAAGCAGGCTCCACCATGGGAACCAATTCAGTCGACTGGATCCG
GTACTACTGAATTCAAGCTTGGATCCCAATGGCCACCATGTTCGTCAAATCTGAGACTCTGGAGTTGAAG
GAGGAAGAGGAGGTACTGATGCTGCTGGGCTCGGCTGCCCCGGCCTCGGCGACCCTGACCCCGATGTCCT
CCAGCGCGGACGAGGAGGAGGACGAGGAGCTGCGCCGGCCGGGCTCCGCGCGTGGGCAGCGTGGAGCGGA
AGCCGGGCAGGGGGTGCAGGGCGCCCCGGCGTCGGGTGCCGGGGGTTGCCGGCCAGGGCGGCTGCTGGGC
CTGATGCACGAGTGCAAGCGTCGCCCGTCGCGCTCACGGGCCGTCTCCCGAGGTGCCAAGACGGCGGAGA
CGGTGCAGCGCATCAAGAAGACCCGCAGGCTCAAGGCCAACAACCGCGAGCGCAACCGCATGCACAACCT
AAACGCCGCGCTGGACGCGCTGCGCGAGGTGCTGCCCACCTTCCCCGAGGATGCCAAGCTCACGAAGATC
GAGACGCTGCGCTTCGCCCACAATTACATCTGGGCGCTCACCGAGACTCTGCGCCTGGCGGACCACTGCG
CCGGCGCCGGTGGCCTCCAGGGGGCGCTCTTCACGGAGGCGGTGCTCCTGGCCCCGGGAGCTGCGCTCGG
CGCCAGCGGGGACGCCCCTGCCCCACCTTCCTCCTGGAGCTGCACCAACGCCCCGGCGTCATCCTCCAAC
TCCACGGCCCCATACAGCTGCACTTTAGCCCCCGCTGCCCCCGGGTCAGACGTGGACTACTGGCAGCCCC
CACCTCCGGAGAAGCATCGTTATGCGCCTCACCTGCCCCTCGCCAGGGACTGTATCGGGTCTGGCTCCGG
ATCAAGTGGTGGCAGCGGATCAGGATATCCATACGATGTACCAGACTATGCGGGATCGGGTTACCCCTAC
GACGTCCCCGACTACGCCGGCTCCGGCTACCCCTACGACGTCCCTGATTATGCTGGTTCTGGTGGTGTTG
AATAACAACGTTATCCCCTGATTCTGTGGATAACCGTATTACGCTGATATCTAGACCCAGCTTTCTTGTA
CAAAGTGGTTCGATAGCTTATCGATAATCAACCTCTGGATTACAAAATTTGTGAAAGATTGACTGGTATT
CTTAACTATGTTGCTCCTTTTACGCTATGTGGATACGCTGCTTTAATGCCTTTGTATCATGCTATTGCTT
CCCGTATGGCTTTCATTTTCTCCTCCTTGTATAAATCCTGGTTGCTGTCTCTTTATGAGGAGTTGTGGCC
CGTTGTCAGGCAACGTGGCGTGGTGTGCACTGTGTTTGCTGACGCAACCCCCACTGGTTGGGGCATTGCC
ACCACCTGTCAGCTCCTTTCCGGGACTTTCGCTTTCCCCCTCCCTATTGCCACGGCGGAACTCATCGCCG
CCTGCCTTGCCCGCTGCTGGACAGGGGCTCGGCTGTTGGGCACTGACAATTCCGTGGTGTTGTCGGGGAA
ATCATCGTCCTTTCCTTGGCTGCTCGCCTGTGTTGCCACCTGGATTCTGCGCGGGACGTCCTTCTGCTAC
GTCCCTTCGGCCCTCAATCCAGCGGACCTTCCTTCCCGCGGCCTGCTGCCGGCTCTGCGGCCTCTTCCGC
GTCTTCGCCTTCGCCCTCAGACGAGTCGGATCTCCCTTTGGGCCGCCTCCCCGCATCGATACCGTCGACG
ATAAAATAAAAGATTTTATTTAGTCTCCAGAAAAAGGGGGGAATGAAAGACCCCACCTGTAGGTTTGGCA
AGCTAGCTTAAGTAACGCCATTTTGCAAGGCATGGAAAAATACATAACTGAGAATAGAGAAGTTCAGATC
AAGGTCAGGAACAGATGGAACAGCTGAATATGGGCCAAACAGGATATCTGTGGTAAGCAGTTCCTGCCCC
GGCTCAGGGCCAAGAACAGATGGAACAGCTGAATATGGGCCAAACAGGATATCTGTGGTAAGCAGTTCCT
GCCCCGGCTCAGGGCCAAGAACAGATGGTCCCCAGATGCGGTCCAGCCCTCAGCAGTTTCTAGAGAACCA
TCAGATGTTTCCAGGGTGCCCCAAGGACCTGAAATGACCCTGTGCCTTATTTGAACTAACCAATCAGTTC
GCTTCTCGCTTCTGTTCGCGCGCTTCTGCTCCCCGAGCTCAATAAAAGAGCCCACAACCCCTCACTCGGC
GCGCCAGTCCTCCGATTGACTGAGTCGCCCGGGTACCCGTGTATCCAATAAACCCTCTTGCAGTTGCATC
CGACTTGTGGTCTCGCTGTTCCTTGGGAGGGTCTCCTCTGAGTGATTGACTACCCGTCAGCGGGGGTCTT
TCACATGCAGCATGTATCAAAATTAATTTGGTTTTTTTTCTTAAGTATTTACATTAAATGGCCATAGTTG
CATTAATGAATCGGCCAACGCGCGGGGAGAGGCGGTTTGCGTATTGGGCGCTCTTCCGCTTCCTCGCTCA
CTGACTCGCTGCGCTCGGTCGTTCGGCTGCGGCGAGCGGTATCAGCTCACTCAAAGGCGGTAATACGGTT
ATCCACAGAATCAGGGGATAACGCAGGAAAGAACATGTGAGCAAAAGGCCAGCAAAAGGCCAGGAACCGT
AAAAAGGCCGCGTTGCTGGCGTTTTTCCATAGGCTCCGCCCCCCTGACGAGCATCACAAAAATCGACGCT
CAAGTCAGAGGTGGCGAAACCCGACAGGACTATAAAGATACCAGGCGTTTCCCCCTGGAAGCTCCCTCGT
GCGCTCTCCTGTTCCGACCCTGCCGCTTACCGGATACCTGTCCGCCTTTCTCCCTTCGGGAAGCGTGGCG
CTTTCTCATAGCTCACGCTGTAGGTATCTCAGTTCGGTGTAGGTCGTTCGCTCCAAGCTGGGCTGTGTGC
ACGAACCCCCCGTTCAGCCCGACCGCTGCGCCTTATCCGGTAACTATCGTCTTGAGTCCAACCCGGTAAG
ACACGACTTATCGCCACTGGCAGCAGCCACTGGTAACAGGATTAGCAGAGCGAGGTATGTAGGCGGTGCT
ACAGAGTTCTTGAAGTGGTGGCCTAACTACGGCTACACTAGAAGAACAGTATTTGGTATCTGCGCTCTGC
TGAAGCCAGTTACCTTCGGAAAAAGAGTTGGTAGCTCTTGATCCGGCAAACAAACCACCGCTGGTAGCGG
TGGTTTTTTTGTTTGCAAGCAGCAGATTACGCGCAGAAAAAAAGGATCTCAAGAAGATCCTTTGATCTTT
TCTACGGGGTCTGACGCTCAGTGGAACGAAAACTCACGTTAAGGGATTTTGGTCATGAGATTATCAAAAA
GGATCTTCACCTAGATCCTTTTGCGGCCGGCCGCAAATCAATCTAAAGTATATATGAGTAAACTTGGTCT
GACAGTTACCAATGCTTAATCAGTGAGGCACCTATCTCAGCGATCTGTCTATTTCGTTCATCCATAGTTG
CCTGACTCCCCGTCGTGTAGATAACTACGATACGGGAGGGCTTACCATCTGGCCCCAGTGCTGCAATGAT
ACCGCGAGACCCACGCTCACCGGCTCCAGATTTATCAGCAATAAACCAGCCAGCCGGAAGGGCCGAGCGC
AGAAGTGGTCCTGCAACTTTATCCGCCTCCATCCAGTCTATTAATTGTTGCCGGGAAGCTAGAGTAAGTA
GTTCGCCAGTTAATAGTTTGCGCAACGTTGTTGCCATTGCTACAGGCATCGTGGTGTCACGCTCGTCGTT
TGGTATGGCTTCATTCAGCTCCGGTTCCCAACGATCAAGGCGAGTTACATGATCCCCCATGTTGTGCAAA
AAAGCGGTTAGCTCCTTCGGTCCTCCGATCGTTGTCAGAAGTAAGTTGGCCGCAGTGTTATCACTCATGG
TTATGGCAGCACTGCATAATTCTCTTACTGTCATGCCATCCGTAAGATGCTTTTCTGTGACTGGTGAGTA
CTCAACCAAGTCATTCTGAGAATAGTGTATGCGGCGACCGAGTTGCTCTTGCCCGGCGTCAATACGGGAT
AATACCGCGCCACATAGCAGAACTTTAAAAGTGCTCATCATTGGAAAACGTTCTTCGGGGCGAAAACTCT
CAAGGATCTTACCGCTGTTGAGATCCAGTTCGATGTAACCCACTCGTGCACCCAACTGATCTTCAGCATC
TTTTACTTTCACCAGCGTTTCTGGGTGAGCAAAAACAGGAAGGCAAAATGCCGCAAAAAAGGGAATAAGG
GCGACACGGAAATGTTGAATACTCATACTCTTCCTTTTTCAATATTATTGAAGCATTTATCAGGGTTATT
GTCTCATGAGCGGATACATATTTGAATGTATTTAGAAAAATAAACAAATAGGGGTTCCGCGCACATTTCC
CCGAAAAGTGCCACCTGCATAATGAAAGACCCCACCTGTAGGTTTGGCAAGCTAGCTTAAGTAACGCCAT
TTTGCAAGGCATGGAAAAATACATAACTGAGAATAGAAAAGTTCAGATCAAGGTCAGGAACAGATGGAAC
AGCTGAATATGGGCCAAACAGGATATCTGTGGTAAGCAGTTCCTGCCCCGGCTCAGGGCCAAGAACAGAT
GGAACAGCTGAATATGGGCCAAACAGGATATCTGTGGTAAGCAGTTCCTGCCCCGGCTCAGGGCCAAGAA
CAGATGGTCCCCAGATGCGGTCCAGCCCTCAGCAGTTTCTAGAGAACCATCAGATGTTTCCAGGGTGCCC
CAAGGACCTGAAATGACCCTGTGCCTTATTTGAACTAACCAATCAGTTCGCTTCTCGCTTCTGTTCGCGC
GCTTCTGCTCCCCGAGCTCAATAAAAGAGCCCACAACCCCTCACTCGGCGCGCCAGTCCTCCGATTGACT
GAGTCGCCCGGGTACCCGTGTATCCAATAAACCCTCTTGCAGTTGCATCCGACTTGTGGTCTCGCTGTTC
CTTGGGAGGGTCTCCTCTGAGTGATTGACTACCCGTCAGCGGGGGTCTTTCATTTGGGGGCTCGTCCGGG
ATCGGGAGACCCCTGCCCAGGGACCACCGACCCACCACCGGGAGGTAAGCTGGCCAGCAACTTATCTGTG
TCTGTCCGATTGTCTAGTGTCTATGACTGATTTTATGCGCCTGCGTCGGTACTAGTTAGCTAACTAGCTC
TGTATCTGGCGGACCCGTGGTGGAACTGACGAGTTCGGAACACCCGGCCGCAACCCTGGGAGACGTCCCA
GGGACTTCGGGGGCCGTTTTTGTGGCCCGACCTGAGTCCAAAAATCCCGATCGTTTTGGACTCTTTGGTG
CACCCCCCTAATAGGAGGGATATGTGGTTCTGGTAGGAGACGAGAACCTAAAACAGTTCCCGCCTCCGTC
TGAATTTTTGCTTTCGGTTTGGGACCGAAGCCGCGCCGCGCGTCTTGTCTGCTGCAGCATCGTTCTGTGT
TGTCTCTGTCTGACTGTGTTTCTGTATTTGTCTGAAAATTAGGGCCAGACTGTTACCACTCCCTTAAGTT
TGACCTTAGGTCACTGGAAAGATGTCGAGCGGATCGCTCACAACCAGTCGGTAGATGTCAAGAAGAGACG
TTGGGTTACCTTCTGCTCTGCAGAATGGCCAACCTTTAACGTCGGATGGCCGCGAGACGGCACCTTTAAC
CGAGACCTCATCACCCAGGTTAAGATCAAGGTCTTTTCACCTGGCCCGCATGGACACCCAGACCAGGTCC
CCTACATCGTGACCTGGGAAGCCTTGGCTTTTGACCCCCCTCCCTGGGTCAAGCCCTTTGTACACCCTAA
GCCTCCGCCTCCTCTTCCTCCATCCGCCCCGTCTCTCCCCCTTGAACCTCCTCGTTCGACCCCGCCTCGA
TCCTCCCTTTATCCAGCCCTCACTCCTTCTCTAGGCGCCCCCATATGGCCATATGAGATCTTATATGGGG
CACCCCCGCCCCTTGTAAACTTCCCTGACCCTGACATGACAAGAGTTACTAACAGCCCCTCTCTCCAAGC
TCACTTACAGGCTCTCTACTTAGTCCAGCACGAAGTCTGGAGACCTCTGGCGGCAGCCTACCAAGAACAA
CTGGACCGACCGGTGGTACCTCACCCTTACCGAG
Features (pLannotate 1.2.2; 16 found; start..end, strand, type, name):
    198..216     -  misc_feature   MCS (fragment): pBluescript multiple cloning site
    222..246     +  protein_bind   attB1: mutant version of attB; recombination site for the Gateway® BP reaction BP Clonase™
    318..1106    +  CDS            Neurog2: NGN2_MOUSE - Also known as Ath4a, Atoh4, Ngn2. Experimental evidence at protein level: Swiss-Prot protein existence level 1. Transcriptional regulator. Involved in neuronal differentiation. Activates transcription by binding to the E box (5'- CANNTG-3'). From Mus musculus (Mouse).
   1271..1302    +  rep_origin     RSF ori (fragment): Plasmids containing the RSF 1030 origin of replication can be propagated in E. coli cells that contain additional plasmids with compatible origins.
   1315..1339    -  protein_bind   attB2: mutant version of attB; recombination site for the Gateway® BP reaction BP Clonase™
   1356..1944    +  misc_feature   WPRE: woodchuck hepatitis virus posttranscriptional regulatory element
   2002..2593    +  LTR            LTR: long terminal repeat from Moloney murine leukemia virus
   2659..2711    -  CDS            lacI (fragment): lac repressor; lacI; The lac repressor binds to the lac operator to inhibit transcription in E. coli. This inhibition can be relieved by adding lactose or isopropyl-β-D-thiogalactopyranoside (IPTG).
   2894..3482    -  rep_origin     ori: high-copy-number ColE1/pMB1/pBR322/pUC origin of replication
   3646..4506    -  CDS            AmpR: β-lactamase; bla; confers resistance to ampicillin, carbenicillin, and related antibiotics
   4507..4611    -  promoter       AmpR promoter: bla
   4641..5234    +  LTR            LTR: long terminal repeat from Moloney murine leukemia virus
   5297..5496    +  misc_feature   MMLV Ψ: packaging signal of Moloney murine leukemia virus (MMLV)
   5548..5636    +  misc_feature   MESV Ψ (fragment): packaging signal of murine embryonic stem cell virus
   5713..6129    +  CDS            gag (truncated): truncated Moloney murine leukemia virus (MMLV) gag gene lacking the start codon
   6139..179     +  misc_feature   pol region (across the origin): Moloney murine leukemia virus (MMLV) pol region containing the splice acceptor site
