[The description below was written by a language model from this plasmid's Addgene catalogue record and pLannotate feature annotations shown in this document.]
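Description:
pMXs-9SA.mNgn2-x3HA is a Moloney murine leukemia virus-based retroviral expression plasmid of about 6.3 kb, built on the Gateway-adapted pMXs-gw backbone for delivering a transgene into mammalian cells. It is maintained in E. coli through a high-copy ColE1/pUC-type origin and selected with ampicillin via the β-lactamase gene and its native promoter. The viral portion consists of two MMLV long terminal repeats flanking the packaging signal (Ψ), a truncated gag segment lacking its start codon, and a pol-derived region carrying the splice acceptor. Together these allow the transcript to be packaged into virions when the viral proteins are supplied in trans. No separate internal promoter is annotated, so expression is presumably driven from the 5' LTR, as is usual for pMXs vectors.

The payload sits between attB1 and attB2 sites, showing that it was introduced by Gateway recombination. It encodes mouse Neurog2 (Ngn2), a bHLH proneural transcription factor that binds E-box motifs and drives neuronal differentiation. Nine serines are changed to alanine (S24, S66, S192, S203, S205, S215, S224, S231 and S234), giving a phospho-mutant that cannot be phosphorylated at those positions. The protein carries a C-terminal triple HA tag for detection; the tag is recorded in the catalogue entry but is not separately annotated in the feature table. A WPRE downstream of the insert enhances transcript stability and expression. Short annotated fragments such as RSF ori, lacI and the MCS are probably incidental matches rather than functional parts. The construct is intended for retroviral expression of phosphorylation-resistant Ngn2, and the associated work concerns MAPK signaling in cell-fate programming.
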