Addgene plasmid #244167: pMXs-9SA.mNgn2-x3HA
Purpose: Retroviral expression of phospho-mutant mouse Ngn2 with HA tag
Depositing lab: Kate Galloway. Depositing organization: Massachusetts Institute of Technology. Publication: Chemogenetic tuning reveals optimal MAPK signaling for cell-fate programming. Lende-Dorn BA, Atkinson JC, Bae Y, Galloway KE. Cell Rep. 2025 Sep 23;44(9):116226. doi: 10.1016/j.celrep.2025.116226. Epub 2025 Sep 4. PubMed 40913769.
Backbone
  Vector backbone: pMXs-gw
  Total vector size (bp): 6333
  Vector type: Mammalian Expression, Retroviral
Growth in bacteria
  Bacterial resistance: Ampicillin, 100 μg/mL
  Growth temperature: 30°C
  Growth strain: NEB Stable
  Copy number: High Copy
Gene/Insert
  Gene/Insert name: mNgn2 (phospho mutant)
  Species: M. musculus (mouse)
  Insert size (bp): 948
  Mutation: S24A, S66A, S192A, S203A, S205A, S215A, S224A, S231A, S234A
  Entrez Gene: Neurog2 (a.k.a. Atoh4, Math4A, bHLHa8, ngn-2, ngn2)
  Tag / fusion protein: x3HA (C terminal on insert)
Terms and licenses: Academic/Nonprofit Terms; Industry Terms: Not Available to Industry
Depositor comments: Please visit https://doi.org/10.1101/2024.12.19.629350 for bioRxiv preprint.
How to cite: pMXs-9SA.mNgn2-x3HA was a gift from Kate Galloway (Addgene plasmid # 244167 ; http://n2t.net/addgene:244167 ; RRID:Addgene_244167)
